Addgene plasmid #43651: III-GTAA
Depositing lab: Chad Cowan & Kiran Musunuru. Depositing organization: Harvard University. Publication: A TALEN Genome-Editing System for Generating Human Stem Cell-Based Disease Models. Ding Q, Lee YK, Schaefer EA, Peters DT, Veres A, Kim K, Kuperwasser N, Motola DL, Meissner TB, Hendriks WT, Trevisan M, Gupta RM, Moisan A, Banks E, Friesen M, Schinzel RT, Xia F, Tang A, Xia Y, Figueroa E, Wann A, Ahfeldt T, Daheron L, Zhang F, Rubin LL, Peng LF, Chung RT, Musunuru K, Cowan CA. Cell Stem Cell. 2012 Dec 12. pii: S1934-5909(12)00645-5. doi: 10.1016/j.stem.2012.11.011. PubMed 23246482.
Backbone
  Vector backbone: pCRII-TOPO
  Backbone manufacturer: Invitrogen
  Backbone size w/o insert (bp): 3973
  Vector type: Bacterial Cloning
Growth in bacteria
  Bacterial resistance: Ampicillin and Kanamycin, 100 & 50 μg/mL
  Growth temperature: 37°C
  Growth strain: Top10
  Copy number: High Copy
Gene/Insert
  Gene/Insert name: III-GTAA
  Species: Synthetic
  Insert size (bp): 426
  Cloning method: TOPO Cloning
  Sequencing primers: 5′ T7; 3′ M13-rev
Terms and licenses: Academic/Nonprofit Terms; Industry Terms: Not Available to Industry
How to cite: III-GTAA was a gift from Chad Cowan & Kiran Musunuru (Addgene plasmid # 43651 ; http://n2t.net/addgene:43651 ; RRID:Addgene_43651)
