[The description below was written by a language model from this plasmid's Addgene catalogue record.]
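Description:
III-GTAA is a bacterial cloning plasmid built on the commercial pCRII-TOPO backbone (about 4 kb without insert), into which a 426 bp synthetic fragment was placed by TOPO cloning. It is a high-copy plasmid maintained in E. coli and carries both ampicillin and kanamycin resistance, as is standard for this backbone, so either or both drugs can be used for selection. The insert is flanked by T7 and M13-reverse priming sites, which the record lists for sequence verification. No feature table is provided, so the positions of individual elements within the plasmid cannot be described here.

The record gives the insert only a name and labels it synthetic. It does not say what the fragment encodes. The plasmid was deposited alongside a publication describing a TALEN genome-editing system for generating human stem cell-based disease models. In that context, the name is consistent with a library component for modular TALEN assembly. "GTAA" plausibly denotes a pre-assembled block of four TAL effector repeats recognising that four-nucleotide stretch, and "III" plausibly denotes the block's position in the final array. The insert size is also about right for four repeats of roughly 100 bp each. This reading is an inference from the name, size and associated paper, not something the catalogue fields state.

The construct has no recorded mammalian promoter, reporter or expression elements and is classed purely as a cloning vector. It therefore appears to be a storage and propagation plasmid from which the synthetic fragment is recovered for downstream assembly, and is not itself an expression construct.
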