>Addgene plasmid #43651 | III-GTAA | depositor partial sequence | sequence record 58916 | III-GTAA sequence 426 bps
CGTCTCGGCTCACCCCAGAGCAGGTCGTGGCAATCGCGAGCAATAACGGCGGAAAACAGGCTTTGGAAAC
GGTGCAGAGGCTCCTTCCAGTGCTGTGCCAAGCGCACGGACTCACCCCAGAGCAGGTCGTGGCCATTGCC
TCGAATGGAGGGGGCAAACAGGCGTTGGAAACCGTACAACGATTGCTGCCGGTGCTGTGCCAAGCGCACG
GCCTCACCCCAGAGCAGGTCGTGGCAATCGCCTCCAACATTGGCGGGAAACAGGCACTCGAGACTGTCCA
GCGCCTGCTTCCCGTGCTGTGCCAAGCGCACGGATTAACCCCAGAGCAGGTCGTGGCAATCGCCTCCAAC
ATTGGCGGGAAACAGGCACTCGAGACTGTCCAGCGCCTGCTTCCCGTGCTGTGCCAAGCGCACGGACTCA
GAGACG
