>Addgene plasmid #43651 | III-GTAA | addgene partial sequence | sequence record 61728 | M13-F20 5'-TGTAAAACGACGGCCAGT-3'
CGAATTGGGCCCTCTAGATGCATGCTCGAGCGGCCGCCAGTGTGATGGATATCTGCAGAATTCGCCCTTG
CCGTCCTAGCGCGTCTCGGCTCACCCCAGAGCAGGTCGTGGCAATCGCGAGCAATAACGGCGGAAAACAG
GCTTTGGAAACGGTGCAGAGGCTCCTTCCAGTGCTGTGCCAAGCGCACGGACTCACCCCAGAGCAGGTCG
TGGCCATTGCCTCGAATGGAGGGGGCAAACAGGCGTTGGAAACCGTACAACGATTGCTGCCGGTGCTGTG
CCAAGCGCACGGCCTCACCCCAGAGCAGGTCGTGGCAATCGCCTCCAACATTGGCGGGAAACAGGCACTC
GAGACTGTCCAGCGCCTGCTTCCCGTGCTGTGCCAAGCGCACGGATTAACCCCAGAGCAGGTCGTGGCAA
TCGCCTCCAACATTGGCGGGAAACAGGCACTCGAGACTGTCCAGCGCCTGCTTCCCGTGCTGTGCCAAGC
GCACGGACTCAGAGACGTGGGCACAGGAAAGAAGGGCGAATTCCAGCACACTGGCGGCCGTTACTAGTGG
ATCCGAGCTCGGTACCAAGCTTGATGCATAGCTTGAGTATTCTATAGTGTCACCTAAATAGCTTGGCGTA
ATCATGGTCATAGCTGTTTCCTGTGTGAAATTGTTATCCGCTCACAATTCCACACAACATACGAGCCGGA
AGCATAAAGTGTAAAGCCTGGGGTGCCTAATGAGTGAGCTAACTCACATTAATTGCGTTGCGCTCACTGC
CCGCTTTCCAGTCGGGAAACCTGTCGTGCCAGCTGCATTAATGAATCGGCCAACGCGCGGGGAGAGGCGG
TTTGCGTATTGGGCGCTCTTCCGCTTCCTCGCTCACTGACTC
